Addgene plasmid #84207: Osa-pCAMBIA-1301-STTM397
Purpose: Disturb the expression of miR397 in rice
Depositing lab: Guiliang Tang. Depositing organization: Michigan Technological University. Publication: Effective small RNA destruction by the expression of a short tandem target mimic in Arabidopsis. Yan J, Gu Y, Jia X, Kang W, Pan S, Tang X, Chen X, Tang G. Plant Cell. 2012 Feb;24(2):415-27. doi: 10.1105/tpc.111.094144. Epub 2012 Feb 17. PubMed 22345490.
Backbone
  Vector backbone: pCAMBIA-1301
  Backbone manufacturer: CAMBIA company
  Backbone size w/o insert (bp): 11827
  Vector type: Bacterial Expression, Yeast Expression, Plant Expression
  Selectable markers: Hygromycin
Growth in bacteria
  Bacterial resistance: Chloramphenicol and Kanamycin, 25 & 50 μg/mL
  Growth temperature: 37°C
  Growth strain: DH5alpha
  Copy number: Unknown
Gene/Insert
  Gene/Insert name: miR397 (alt name: Osa-miR397)
  Species: Rice
  Insert size (bp): 2846
  GenBank ID: miRBase (MI0001049, MI0001050)
  Promoter: 2x35S
  Cloning method: Restriction Enzyme; 5′ cloning site PacI (unknown if destroyed); 3′ cloning site PacI (unknown if destroyed)
  Sequencing primers: 5′ 35S promoter; 3′ AGGTTTAGTCGTCTCGTGTCTG
Terms and licenses: Academic/Nonprofit Terms; Industry Terms: Not Available to Industry
Depositor comments: This plasmid used to disturb miR397’s expression by STTM method invented by Dr. Guiliang Tang’s Lab in Michigan Technological University (Plant cell, 2012), Houghton, MI, USA. The method used to construct this plasmid refers to Tang et al., (Methods, 2012) with minor revision. The STTM sequence in this plasmid may contain discrepancies compared to the reference sequence(s). According to the depositing lab, these mutations should not affect plasmid function. For additional published information regarding this plasmid, please see https://www.cell.com/molecular-plant/pdf/S1674-2052(18)30275-2.pdf?_returnURL=https%3A%2F%2Flinkinghub.elsevier.com%2Fretrieve%2Fpii%2FS1674205218302752%3Fshowall%3Dtrue#
How to cite: Osa-pCAMBIA-1301-STTM397 was a gift from Guiliang Tang (Addgene plasmid # 84207 ; http://n2t.net/addgene:84207 ; RRID:Addgene_84207)
