[The description below was written by a language model from this plasmid's Addgene catalogue record and pLannotate feature annotations shown in this document.]
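Description:
Osa-pCAMBIA-1301-STTM397 is an Agrobacterium-type binary vector for plant transformation, built on the pCAMBIA-1301 backbone and designed to interfere with miR397 in rice. It replicates through a ColE1/pBR322-type origin with a bom mobilisation site in E. coli, and through the broad-host-range pVS1 replicon (oriV, RepA and the StaA stability protein), which supports maintenance in Agrobacterium. Bacterial selection uses the backbone kanamycin resistance gene together with a chloramphenicol acetyltransferase gene. The latter lies within the inserted segment, next to fragments of a ColE1-type origin and T7 and SP6 promoters, which suggests that part of an intermediate cloning vector was carried over with the cassette through the PacI sites.

Between the nopaline-type left and right T-DNA borders are three plant expression units. A hygromycin phosphotransferase gene under an enhanced CaMV 35S promoter with a CaMV poly(A) signal provides selection of transformed plant tissue. An intron-containing GUS reporter with a His tag, driven by CaMV 35S and ended by the NOS terminator, is expressed in plants but not bacteria and allows histochemical confirmation of transformation. The payload is a short tandem target mimic (STTM) against Osa-miR397, expressed from a 2x35S promoter and followed by a CaMV poly(A) signal. The STTM element itself is not annotated in the feature table, but presumably occupies the gap between that promoter and terminator. STTM transcripts carry tandem non-cleavable miRNA binding sites that sequester the target small RNA and trigger its degradation, giving a loss-of-function phenotype for studying miR397. The depositor notes that the STTM sequence may differ slightly from the reference without affecting function.
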