Features (pLannotate 1.2.2; 35 found; start..end, strand, type, name):
      1..346     +  promoter       CaMV 35S promoter: strong constitutive promoter from cauliflower mosaic virus
    298..344     +  promoter       minimal CaMV 35S promoter: minimal 35S promoter from cauliflower mosaic virus
    507..683     +  polyA_signal   CaMV poly(A) signal: cauliflower mosaic virus polyadenylation signal
   1245..1263    -  promoter       SP6 promoter: promoter for bacteriophage SP6 RNA polymerase
   1328..1987    -  CDS            CmR: chloramphenicol acetyltransferase; cat; confers resistance to chloramphenicol
   1988..2024    -  promoter       cat promoter (fragment): promoter of the E. coli cat gene encoding chloramphenicol acetyltransferase
   2024..2052    -  promoter       tet promoter: E. coli promoter for tetracycline efflux protein gene
   2114..2282    -  rep_origin     ori (fragment): high-copy-number ColE1/pMB1/pBR322/pUC origin of replication
   2290..2307    +  misc_feature   MCS (fragment): pUC18/19 multiple cloning site
   2310..2464    +  CDS            lacZα (fragment): LacZα fragment of β-galactosidase; lacZ fragment
   2704..3045    +  promoter       CaMV 35S promoter: strong constitutive promoter from cauliflower mosaic virus
   3066..5088    +  CDS            GUS (fragment): β-glucuronidase This version of the gusA gene has a 5' extension with a catalase intron to ensure expression in plants but not bacteria.
   5094..5112    +  CDS            9xHis (fragment): 9xHis affinity tag
   5147..5399    +  terminator     NOS terminator: nopaline synthase terminator and poly(A) signal
   5421..5445    +  misc_feature   RB T-DNA repeat: right border repeat from nopaline C58 T-DNA
   5785..6186    +  CDS            Y4CG_SINFN (fragment): Protein inferred from homology: Swiss-Prot protein existence level 3. From Sinorhizobium fredii (strain NBRC 101917 / NGR234).
   6746..7375    +  CDS            pVS1 StaA: stability protein from the Pseudomonas plasmid pVS1 (Heeb et al., 2000)
   7804..8877    +  CDS            pVS1 RepA: replication protein from the Pseudomonas plasmid pVS1 (Heeb et al., 2000)
   8943..9137    +  rep_origin     pVS1 oriV: origin of replication for the Pseudomonas plasmid pVS1 (Heeb et al., 2000)
   9340..9379    +  CDS            rop (fragment): Rop protein, which maintains plasmids at low copy number; rop
   9481..9621    +  misc_feature   bom: basis of mobility region from pBR322
   9807..10395   -  rep_origin     ori: high-copy-number ColE1/pMB1/pBR322/pUC origin of replication
  10482..11276   -  CDS            KanR: aminoglycoside phosphotransferase; aphA-3; confers resistance to kanamycin
  11701..11725   +  misc_feature   LB T-DNA repeat: left border repeat from nopaline C58 T-DNA
  11803..11977   -  polyA_signal   CaMV poly(A) signal: cauliflower mosaic virus polyadenylation signal
  12018..13043   -  CDS            HygR: hygromycin B phosphotransferase confers resistance to hygromycin
  13110..13786   -  promoter       CaMV 35S promoter (enhanced): cauliflower mosaic virus 35S promoter with a duplicated enhancer region
  13876..13964   +  CDS            lacI (fragment): lac repressor; lacI; The lac repressor binds to the lac operator to inhibit transcription in E. coli. This inhibition can be relieved by adding lactose or isopropyl-β-D-thiogalactopyranoside (IPTG).
  13977..13998   +  protein_bind   CAP binding site: CAP binding activates transcription in the presence of cAMP. E. coli catabolite activator protein
  14013..14043   +  promoter       lac promoter: promoter for the E. coli lac operon
  14047..14069   +  protein_bind   lac operator (fragment): The lac repressor binds to the lac operator to inhibit transcription in E. coli. This inhibition can be relieved by adding lactose or isopropyl-β-D-thiogalactopyranoside (IPTG). lac repressor encoded by lacI
  14100..14131   +  misc_feature   MCS (fragment): pUC18/19 multiple cloning site
  14145..14186   -  rep_origin     ori (fragment): high-copy-number ColE1/pMB1/pBR322/pUC origin of replication
  14291..14309   +  promoter       T7 promoter: promoter for bacteriophage T7 RNA polymerase
  14378..14666   +  promoter       CaMV 35S promoter (fragment): strong constitutive promoter from cauliflower mosaic virus
>Addgene plasmid #84207 | Osa-pCAMBIA-1301-STTM397 | addgene full sequence | sequence record 174375 | Addgene NGS Result
TGAGACTTTTCAACAAAGGGTAATTTCGGGAAACCTCCTCGGATTCCATTGCCCAGCTATCTGTCACCTC
ATCGAAAGGACAGTAGAAAAGGAAGGTGGCTCCTACAAATGCCATCATTGCGATAAAGGAAAGGCTATCA
TTCAAGATGCCTCTGCCGACAGTGGTCCCAAAGATGGACCCCCACCCACGAGGAGCATCGTGGAAAAAGA
AGACGTTCCAACCACGTCTTCAAAGCAAGTGGATTGATGTGACATCTCCACTGACATAAGGGATGACGCA
CAACCCCACTATCCTTCGCAAGACCCTTCCTCTATATAAGGAAGTTCATTTCATTTGGAGAGGACAGCCC
AAGCTTAAGGGGTGACCCTATGAGAACACAGTTGTTGTTGTTATGGTCTAATTTAAATATGGTCTAAAGA
AGAAGAATCAGGGGCGACCCTATGAGAACACAGAATTCGGTACGCTGAAATCACCAGTCTCTCTCTACAA
ATCTATCTCTCTCTATTTTCTCCATAAATAATGTGTGAGTAGTTTCCCGATAAGGGAAATTAGGGTTCTT
ATAGGGTTTCGCTCATGTGTTGAGCATATAAGAAACCCTTAGTATGTATTTGTATTTGTAAAATACTTCT
ATCAATAAAATTTCTAATTCCTAAAACCAAAATCCAGTACTAAAATCCAGATCTCCTAAAGTCCCTATAG
ATCTTTGTCGTGAATATAAACCAGACACGAGACGACTAGACCTGGAGCCCAGACGCCGTTCGAAGCTAGA
AGTACCGCTTAGGCAGGAGGCCGTTAGGGAAAAGATGCTAAGGCAGGGTTGGTTACGTTGACTCCCCCGT
AGGTTTGGTTTAAATATGATGAAGTGGACGGAAGGAAGGAGGAAGACAAGGAAGGATAAGGTTGCAGGCC
CTGTGCAAGGTAAGAAGATGGAAATTTGATAGAGGTACGCTACTATACTTATACTATACGCTAAGGGAAT
GATTGTATTTATACCCTATACCCCCTAATAACCCCTTATCAATTTAAGAAATAATCCGCATAAGCCCCCG
CTTAAAAATTGGTATCAGAGCCATGAATAGGTCTATGACCAAAACTCAAGAGGATAAAACCTCACCAAAA
TACGAAAGAGTCCTTAACTCTAAAGATAAAAGATCTTTCAAGATCAAAACTAGTTCCCTCACATCGGTGA
CGGGGATCGCATGCGACCTCTAGACCATCACATTGGAGCTTCAGCTGCTCGAGTTCTATAGTGTCACCTA
AATCGTATGTGTATGATACATAAGGTTATGTATTAATTGTAGCCGCGTTCTTACGTCGACGTACCAATTA
CGCCCCGCCCTGTCACTCATCGCAGTACTGTTGTAATTCATTAAGCATTCTGCCGACATGGAAGCCATCA
CAAACGGCATGATGAACCTGAATCGCCAGCGGCATCAGCACCTTGTCGCCTTGCGTATAATATTTGCCCA
TGGTGAAAACGGGGGCGAAGAAGTTGTCCATATTGGCCACGTTTAAATCAAAACTGGTGAAACTCACCCA
GGGATTGGCTGAGACGAAAAACATATTCTCAATAAACCCTTTAGGGAAATAGGCCAGGTTTTCACCGTAA
CACGCCACATCTTGCGAATATATGTGTAGAAACTGCCGGAAATCGTCGTGGTATTCACTCCAGAGCGATG
AAAACGTTTCAGTTTGCTCATGGAAAACGGTGTAACAAGGGTGAACACTATCCCATATTACCAGCTCACC
GTCTTTCATTGCCATACGGAACTCCGGATGAGCATTCATCAGGCGGGCAAGAATGTGAATAAAGGCCGGA
TAAAACTTGTGCTTATTTTTCTTTACGGTCTTTAAAAAGGCCGTAATATCCAGCTGAACGGTCTGGTTAT
AGGTACATTGAGCAACTGACTGAAATGCCTCAAAATGTTCTTTACGATGCCATTGGGATATATCAACGGT
GGTATATCCAGTGATTTCTTTCTCCATTTTAGCTTCCTTAGCTCCTGAAAATCTCGATAACTCATTAAAG
CTTATCGATGATAAGCTGTCAAACATGAGAATTTAGCCCGCCTAATGAGCGGGCTTTTTGTTGTGATCCG
CGTTGCTGGCGTTTTTCCATAGGCTCCGCCCCCCTGACGAGCATCACAAAAATCGACGCTCAAGTCAGAG
GTGGCGAAACCCGACAGGACTATAAAGATACCAGGCGTTTCCCCCCTGGAAGCTCCCTCGTGCGCTCTCC
TGTTCCGACCCTGCCGCTTACCGGATACCTGTCCGCCTTTCTTAATTAACTGCAGGCATGCAAGCTTGGC
ACTGGCCGTCGTTTTACAACGTCGTGACTGGGAAAACCCTGGCGTTACCCAACTTAATCGCCTTGCAGCA
CATCCCCCTTTCGCCAGCTGGCGTAATAGCGAAGAGGCCCGCACCGATCGCCCTTCCCAACAGTTGCGCA
GCCTGAATGGCGAATGCTAGAGCAGCTTGAGCTTGGATCAGATTGTCGTTTCCCGCCTTCAGTTTAGCTT
CATGGAGTCAAAGATTCAAATAGAGGACCTAACAGAACTCGCCGTAAAGACTGGCGAACAGTTCATACAG
AGTCTCTTACGACTCAATGACAAGAAGAAAATCTTCGTCAACATGGTGGAGCACGACACACTTGTCTACT
CCAAAAATATCAAAGATACAGTCTCAGAAGACCAAAGGGCAATTGAGACTTTTCAACAAAGGGTAATATC
CGGAAACCTCCTCGGATTCCATTGCCCAGCTATCTGTCACTTTATTGTGAAGATAGTGGAAAAGGAAGGT
GGCTCCTACAAATGCCATCATTGCGATAAAGGAAAGGCCATCGTTGAAGATGCCTCTGCCGACAGTGGTC
CCAAAGATGGACCCCCACCCACGAGGAGCATCGTGGAAAAAGAAGACGTTCCAACCACGTCTTCAAAGCA
AGTGGATTGATGTGATATCTCCACTGACGTAAGGGATGACGCACAATCCCACTATCCTTCGCAAGACCCT
TCCTCTATATAAGGAAGTTCATTTCATTTGGAGAGAACACGGGGGACTCTTGACCATGGTAGATCTGAGG
GTAAATTTCTAGTTTTTCTCCTTCATTTTCTTGGTTAGGACCCTTTTCTCTTTTTATTTTTTTGAGCTTT
GATCTTTCTTTAAACTGATCTATTTTTTAATTGATTGGTTATGGTGTAAATATTACATAGCTTTAACTGA
TAATCTGATTACTTTATTTCGTGTGTCTATGATGATGATGATAGTTACAGAACCGACGACTCGTCCGTCC
TGTAGAAACCCCAACCCGTGAAATCAAAAAACTCGACGGCCTGTGGGCATTCAGTCTGGATCGCGAAAAC
TGTGGAATTGATCAGCGTTGGTGGGAAAGCGCGTTACAAGAAAGCCGGGCAATTGCTGTGCCAGGCAGTT
TTAACGATCAGTTCGCCGATGCAGATATTCGTAATTATGCGGGCAACGTCTGGTATCAGCGCGAAGTCTT
TATACCGAAAGGTTGGGCAGGCCAGCGTATCGTGCTGCGTTTCGATGCGGTCACTCATTACGGCAAAGTG
TGGGTCAATAATCAGGAAGTGATGGAGCATCAGGGCGGCTATACGCCATTTGAAGCCGATGTCACGCCGT
ATGTTATTGCCGGGAAAAGTGTACGTATCACCGTTTGTGTGAACAACGAACTGAACTGGCAGACTATCCC
GCCGGGAATGGTGATTACCGACGAAAACGGCAAGAAAAAGCAGTCTTACTTCCATGATTTCTTTAACTAT
GCCGGAATCCATCGCAGCGTAATGCTCTACACCACGCCGAACACCTGGGTGGACGATATCACCGTGGTGA
CGCATGTCGCGCAAGACTGTAACCACGCGTCTGTTGACTGGCAGGTGGTGGCCAATGGTGATGTCAGCGT
TGAACTGCGTGATGCGGATCAACAGGTGGTTGCAACTGGACAAGGCACTAGCGGGACTTTGCAAGTGGTG
AATCCGCACCTCTGGCAACCGGGTGAAGGTTATCTCTATGAACTGTGCGTCACAGCCAAAAGCCAGACAG
AGTGTGATATCTACCCGCTTCGCGTCGGCATCCGGTCAGTGGCAGTGAAGGGCGAACAGTTCCTGATTAA
CCACAAACCGTTCTACTTTACTGGCTTTGGTCGTCATGAAGATGCGGACTTGCGTGGCAAAGGATTCGAT
AACGTGCTGATGGTGCACGACCACGCATTAATGGACTGGATTGGGGCCAACTCCTACCGTACCTCGCATT
ACCCTTACGCTGAAGAGATGCTCGACTGGGCAGATGAACATGGCATCGTGGTGATTGATGAAACTGCTGC
TGTCGGCTTTAACCTCTCTTTAGGCATTGGTTTCGAAGCGGGCAACAAGCCGAAAGAACTGTACAGCGAA
GAGGCAGTCAACGGGGAAACTCAGCAAGCGCACTTACAGGCGATTAAAGAGCTGATAGCGCGTGACAAAA
ACCACCCAAGCGTGGTGATGTGGAGTATTGCCAACGAACCGGATACCCGTCCGCAAGGTGCACGGGAATA
TTTCGCGCCACTGGCGGAAGCAACGCGTAAACTCGACCCGACGCGTCCGATCACCTGCGTCAATGTAATG
TTCTGCGACGCTCACACCGATACCATCAGCGATCTCTTTGATGTGCTGTGCCTGAACCGTTATTACGGAT
GGTATGTCCAAAGCGGCGATTTGGAAACGGCAGAGAAGGTACTGGAAAAAGAACTTCTGGCCTGGCAGGA
GAAACTGCATCAGCCGATTATCATCACCGAATACGGCGTGGATACGTTAGCCGGGCTGCACTCAATGTAC
ACCGACATGTGGAGTGAAGAGTATCAGTGTGCATGGCTGGATATGTATCACCGCGTCTTTGATCGCGTCA
GCGCCGTCGTCGGTGAACAGGTATGGAATTTCGCCGATTTTGCGACCTCGCAAGGCATATTGCGCGTTGG
CGGTAACAAGAAAGGGATCTTCACTCGCGACCGCAAACCGAAGTCGGCGGCTTTTCTGCTGCAAAAACGC
TGGACTGGCATGAACTTCGGTGAAAAACCGCAGCAGGGAGGCAAACAAGCTAGCCACCACCACCACCACC
ACGTGTGAATTACAGGTGACCAGCTCGAATTTCCCCGATCGTTCAAACATTTGGCAATAAAGTTTCTTAA
GATTGAATCCTGTTGCCGGTCTTGCGATGATTATCATATAATTTCTGTTGAATTACGTTAAGCATGTAAT
AATTAACATGTAATGCATGACGTTATTTATGAGATGGGTTTTTATGATTAGAGTCCCGCAATTATACATT
TAATACGCGATAGAAAACAAAATATAGCGCGCAAACTAGGATAAATTATCGCGCGCGGTGTCATCTATGT
TACTAGATCGGGAATTAAACTATCAGTGTTTGACAGGATATATTGGCGGGTAAACCTAAGAGAAAAGAGC
GTTTATTAGAATAATCGGATATTTAAAAGGGCGTGAAAAGGTTTATCCGTTCGTCCATTTGTATGTGCAT
GCCAACCACAGGGTTCCCCTCGGGATCAAAGTACTTTGATCCAACCCCTCCGCTGCTATAGTGCAGTCGG
CTTCTGACGTTCAGTGCAGCCGTCTTCTGAAAACGACATGTCGCACAAGTCCTAAGTTACGCGACAGGCT
GCCGCCCTGCCCTTTTCCTGGCGTTTTCTTGTCGCGTGTTTTAGTCGCATAAAGTAGAATACTTGCGACT
AGAACCGGAGACATTACGCCATGAACAAGAGCGCCGCCGCTGGCCTGCTGGGCTATGCCCGCGTCAGCAC
CGACGACCAGGACTTGACCAACCAACGGGCCGAACTGCACGCGGCCGGCTGCACCAAGCTGTTTTCCGAG
AAGATCACCGGCACCAGGCGCGACCGCCCGGAGCTGGCCAGGATGCTTGACCACCTACGCCCTGGCGACG
TTGTGACAGTGACCAGGCTAGACCGCCTGGCCCGCAGCACCCGCGACCTACTGGACATTGCCGAGCGCAT
CCAGGAGGCCGGCGCGGGCCTGCGTAGCCTGGCAGAGCCGTGGGCCGACACCACCACGCCGGCCGGCCGC
ATGGTGTTGACCGTGTTCGCCGGCATTGCCGAGTTCGAGCGTTCCCTAATCATCGACCGCACCCGGAGCG
GGCGCGAGGCCGCCAAGGCCCGAGGCGTGAAGTTTGGCCCCCGCCCTACCCTCACCCCGGCACAGATCGC
GCACGCCCGCGAGCTGATCGACCAGGAAGGCCGCACCGTGAAAGAGGCGGCTGCACTGCTTGGCGTGCAT
CGCTCGACCCTGTACCGCGCACTTGAGCGCAGCGAGGAAGTGACGCCCACCGAGGCCAGGCGGCGCGGTG
CCTTCCGTGAGGACGCATTGACCGAGGCCGACGCCCTGGCGGCCGCCGAGAATGAACGCCAAGAGGAACA
AGCATGAAACCGCACCAGGACGGCCAGGACGAACCGTTTTTCATTACCGAAGAGATCGAGGCGGAGATGA
TCGCGGCCGGGTACGTGTTCGAGCCGCCCGCGCACGTCTCAACCGTGCGGCTGCATGAAATCCTGGCCGG
TTTGTCTGATGCCAAGCTGGCGGCCTGGCCGGCCAGCTTGGCCGCTGAAGAAACCGAGCGCCGCCGTCTA
AAAAGGTGATGTGTATTTGAGTAAAACAGCTTGCGTCATGCGGTCGCTGCGTATATGATGCGATGAGTAA
ATAAACAAATACGCAAGGGGAACGCATGAAGGTTATCGCTGTACTTAACCAGAAAGGCGGGTCAGGCAAG
ACGACCATCGCAACCCATCTAGCCCGCGCCCTGCAACTCGCCGGGGCCGATGTTCTGTTAGTCGATTCCG
ATCCCCAGGGCAGTGCCCGCGATTGGGCGGCCGTGCGGGAAGATCAACCGCTAACCGTTGTCGGCATCGA
CCGCCCGACGATTGACCGCGACGTGAAGGCCATCGGCCGGCGCGACTTCGTAGTGATCGACGGAGCGCCC
CAGGCGGCGGACTTGGCTGTGTCCGCGATCAAGGCAGCCGACTTCGTGCTGATTCCGGTGCAGCCAAGCC
CTTACGACATATGGGCCACCGCCGACCTGGTGGAGCTGGTTAAGCAGCGCATTGAGGTCACGGATGGAAG
GCTACAAGCGGCCTTTGTCGTGTCGCGGGCGATCAAAGGCACGCGCATCGGCGGTGAGGTTGCCGAGGCG
CTGGCCGGGTACGAGCTGCCCATTCTTGAGTCCCGTATCACGCAGCGCGTGAGCTACCCAGGCACTGCCG
CCGCCGGCACAACCGTTCTTGAATCAGAACCCGAGGGCGACGCTGCCCGCGAGGTCCAGGCGCTGGCCGC
TGAAATTAAATCAAAACTCATTTGAGTTAATGAGGTAAAGAGAAAATGAGCAAAAGCACAAACACGCTAA
GTGCCGGCCGTCCGAGCGCACGCAGCAGCAAGGCTGCAACGTTGGCCAGCCTGGCAGACACGCCAGCCAT
GAAGCGGGTCAACTTTCAGTTGCCGGCGGAGGATCACACCAAGCTGAAGATGTACGCGGTACGCCAAGGC
AAGACCATTACCGAGCTGCTATCTGAATACATCGCGCAGCTACCAGAGTAAATGAGCAAATGAATAAATG
AGTAGATGAATTTTAGCGGCTAAAGGAGGCGGCATGGAAAATCAAGAACAACCAGGCACCGACGCCGTGG
AATGCCCCATGTGTGGAGGAACGGGCGGTTGGCCAGGCGTAAGCGGCTGGGTTGCCTGCCGGCCCTGCAA
TGGCACTGGAACCCCCAAGCCCGAGGAATCGGCGTGAGCGGTCGCAAACCATCCGGCCCGGTACAAATCG
GCGCGGCGCTGGGTGATGACCTGGTGGAGAAGTTGAAGGCCGCGCAGGCCGCCCAGCGGCAACGCATCGA
GGCAGAAGCACGCCCCGGTGAATCGTGGCAAGCGGCCGCTGATCGAATCCGCAAAGAATCCCGGCAACCG
CCGGCAGCCGGTGCGCCGTCGATTAGGAAGCCGCCCAAGGGCGACGAGCAACCAGATTTTTTCGTTCCGA
TGCTCTATGACGTGGGCACCCGCGATAGTCGCAGCATCATGGACGTGGCCGTTTTCCGTCTGTCGAAGCG
TGACCGACGAGCTGGCGAGGTGATCCGCTACGAGCTTCCAGACGGGCACGTAGAGGTTTCCGCAGGGCCG
GCCGGCATGGCCAGTGTGTGGGATTACGACCTGGTACTGATGGCGGTTTCCCATCTAACCGAATCCATGA
ACCGATACCGGGAAGGGAAGGGAGACAAGCCCGGCCGCGTGTTCCGTCCACACGTTGCGGACGTACTCAA
GTTCTGCCGGCGAGCCGATGGCGGAAAGCAGAAAGACGACCTGGTAGAAACCTGCATTCGGTTAAACACC
ACGCACGTTGCCATGCAGCGTACGAAGAAGGCCAAGAACGGCCGCCTGGTGACGGTATCCGAGGGTGAAG
CCTTGATTAGCCGCTACAAGATCGTAAAGAGCGAAACCGGGCGGCCGGAGTACATCGAGATCGAGCTAGC
TGATTGGATGTACCGCGAGATCACAGAAGGCAAGAACCCGGACGTGCTGACGGTTCACCCCGATTACTTT
TTGATCGATCCCGGCATCGGCCGTTTTCTCTACCGCCTGGCACGCCGCGCCGCAGGCAAGGCAGAAGCCA
GATGGTTGTTCAAGACGATCTACGAACGCAGTGGCAGCGCCGGAGAGTTCAAGAAGTTCTGTTTCACCGT
GCGCAAGCTGATCGGGTCAAATGACCTGCCGGAGTACGATTTGAAGGAGGAGGCGGGGCAGGCTGGCCCG
ATCCTAGTCATGCGCTACCGCAACCTGATCGAGGGCGAAGCATCCGCCGGTTCCTAATGTACGGAGCAGA
TGCTAGGGCAAATTGCCCTAGCAGGGGAAAAAGGTCGAAAAGGTCTCTTTCCTGTGGATAGCACGTACAT
TGGGAACCCAAAGCCGTACATTGGGAACCGGAACCCGTACATTGGGAACCCAAAGCCGTACATTGGGAAC
CGGTCACACATGTAAGTGACTGATATAAAAGAGAAAAAAGGCGATTTTTCCGCCTAAAACTCTTTAAAAC
TTATTAAAACTCTTAAAACCCGCCTGGCCTGTGCATAACTGTCTGGCCAGCGCACAGCCGAAGAGCTGCA
AAAAGCGCCTACCCTTCGGTCGCTGCGCTCCCTACGCCCCGCCGCTTCGCGTCGGCCTATCGCGGCCGCT
GGCCGCTCAAAAATGGCTGGCCTACGGCCAGGCAATCTACCAGGGCGCGGACAAGCCGCGCCGTCGCCAC
TCGACCGCCGGCGCCCACATCAAGGCACCCTGCCTCGCGCGTTTCGGTGATGACGGTGAAAACCTCTGAC
ACATGCAGCTCCCGGAGACGGTCACAGCTTGTCTGTAAGCGGATGCCGGGAGCAGACAAGCCCGTCAGGG
CGCGTCAGCGGGTGTTGGCGGGTGTCGGGGCGCAGCCATGACCCAGTCACGTAGCGATAGCGGAGTGTAT
ACTGGCTTAACTATGCGGCATCAGAGCAGATTGTACTGAGAGTGCACCATATGCGGTGTGAAATACCGCA
CAGATGCGTAAGGAGAAAATACCGCATCAGGCGCTCTTCCGCTTCCTCGCTCACTGACTCGCTGCGCTCG
GTCGTTCGGCTGCGGCGAGCGGTATCAGCTCACTCAAAGGCGGTAATACGGTTATCCACAGAATCAGGGG
ATAACGCAGGAAAGAACATGTGAGCAAAAGGCCAGCAAAAGGCCAGGAACCGTAAAAAGGCCGCGTTGCT
GGCGTTTTTCCATAGGCTCCGCCCCCCTGACGAGCATCACAAAAATCGACGCTCAAGTCAGAGGTGGCGA
AACCCGACAGGACTATAAAGATACCAGGCGTTTCCCCCTGGAAGCTCCCTCGTGCGCTCTCCTGTTCCGA
CCCTGCCGCTTACCGGATACCTGTCCGCCTTTCTCCCTTCGGGAAGCGTGGCGCTTTCTCATAGCTCACG
CTGTAGGTATCTCAGTTCGGTGTAGGTCGTTCGCTCCAAGCTGGGCTGTGTGCACGAACCCCCCGTTCAG
CCCGACCGCTGCGCCTTATCCGGTAACTATCGTCTTGAGTCCAACCCGGTAAGACACGACTTATCGCCAC
TGGCAGCAGCCACTGGTAACAGGATTAGCAGAGCGAGGTATGTAGGCGGTGCTACAGAGTTCTTGAAGTG
GTGGCCTAACTACGGCTACACTAGAAGGACAGTATTTGGTATCTGCGCTCTGCTGAAGCCAGTTACCTTC
GGAAAAAGAGTTGGTAGCTCTTGATCCGGCAAACAAACCACCGCTGGTAGCGGTGGTTTTTTTGTTTGCA
AGCAGCAGATTACGCGCAGAAAAAAAGGATCTCAAGAAGATCCTTTGATCTTTTCTACGGGGTCTGACGC
TCAGTGGAACGAAAACTCACGTTAAGGGATTTTGGTCATGCATTCTAGGTACTAAAACAATTCATCCAGT
AAAATATAATATTTTATTTTCTCCCAATCAGGCTTGATCCCCAGTAAGTCAAAAAATAGCTCGACATACT
GTTCTTCCCCGATATCCTCCCTGATCGACCGGACGCAGAAGGCAATGTCATACCACTTGTCCGCCCTGCC
GCTTCTCCCAAGATCAATAAAGCCACTTACTTTGCCATCTTTCACAAAGATGTTGCTGTCTCCCAGGTCG
CCGTGGGAAAAGACAAGTTCCTCTTCGGGCTTTTCCGTCTTTAAAAAATCATACAGCTCGCGCGGATCTT
TAAATGGAGTGTCTTCTTCCCAGTTTTCGCAATCCACATCGGCCAGATCGTTATTCAGTAAGTAATCCAA
TTCGGCTAAGCGGCTGTCTAAGCTATTCGTATAGGGACAATCCGATATGTCGATGGAGTGAAAGAGCCTG
ATGCACTCCGCATACAGCTCGATAATCTTTTCAGGGCTTTGTTCATCTTCATACTCTTCCGAGCAAAGGA
CGCCATCGGCCTCACTCATGAGCAGATTGCTCCAGCCATCATGCCGTTCAAAGTGCAGGACCTTTGGAAC
AGGCAGCTTTCCTTCCAGCCATAGCATCATGTCCTTTTCCCGTTCCACATCATAGGTGGTCCCTTTATAC
CGGCTGTCCGTCATTTTTAAATATAGGTTTTCATTTTCTCCCACCAGCTTATATACCTTAGCAGGAGACA
TTCCTTCCGTATCTTTTACGCAGCGGTATTTTTCGATCAGTTTTTTCAATTCCGGTGATATTCTCATTTT
AGCCATTTATTATTTCCTTCCTCTTTTCTACAGTATTTAAAGATACCCCAAGAAGCTAATTATAACAAGA
CGAACTCCAATTCACTGTTCCTTGCATTCTAAAACCTTAAATACCAGAAAACAGCTTTTTCAAAGTTGTT
TTCAAAGTTGGCGTATAACATAGTATCGACGGAGCCGATTTTGAAACCGCGGTGATCACAGGCAGCAACG
CTCTGTCATCGTTACAATCAACATGCTACCCTCCGCGAGATCATCCGTGTTTCAAACCCGGCAGCTTAGT
TGCCGTTCTTCCGAATAGCATCGGTAACATGAGCAAAGTCTGCCGCCTTACAACGGCTCTCCCGCTGACG
CCGTCCCGGACTGATGGGCTGCCTGTATCGAGTGGTGATTTTGTGCCGAGCTGCCGGTCGGGGAGCTGTT
GGCTGGCTGGTGGCAGGATATATTGTGGTGTAAACAAATTGACGCTTAGACAACTTAATAACACATTGCG
GACGTTTTTAATGTACTGAATTAACGCCGAATTAATTCGGGGGATCTGGATTTTAGTACTGGATTTTGGT
TTTAGGAATTAGAAATTTTATTGATAGAAGTATTTTACAAATACAAATACATACTAAGGGTTTCTTATAT
GCTCAACACATGAGCGAAACCCTATAGGAACCCTAATTCCCTTATCTGGGAACTACTCACACATTATTAT
GGAGAAACTCGAGCTTGTCGATCGACAGATCCCGGTCGGCATCTACTCTATTTCTTTGCCCTCGGACGAG
TGCTGGGGCGTCGGTTTCCACTATCGGCGAGTACTTCTACACAGCCATCGGTCCAGACGGCCGCGCTTCT
GCGGGCGATTTGTGTACGCCCGACAGTCCCGGCTCCGGATCGGACGATTGCGTCGCATCGACCCTGCGCC
CAAGCTGCATCATCGAAATTGCCGTCAACCAAGCTCTGATAGAGTTGGTCAAGACCAATGCGGAGCATAT
ACGCCCGGAGTCGTGGCGATCCTGCAAGCTCCGGATGCCTCCGCTCGAAGTAGCGCGTCTGCTGCTCCAT
ACAAGCCAACCACGGCCTCCAGAAGAAGATGTTGGCGACCTCGTATTGGGAATCCCCGAACATCGCCTCG
CTCCAGTCAATGACCGCTGTTATGCGGCCATTGTCCGTCAGGACATTGTTGGAGCCGAAATCCGCGTGCA
CGAGGTGCCGGACTTCGGGGCAGTCCTCGGCCCAAAGCATCAGCTCATCGAGAGCCTGCGCGACGGACGC
ACTGACGGTGTCGTCCATCACAGTTTGCCAGTGATACACATGGGGATCAGCAATCGCGCATATGAAATCA
CGCCATGTAGTGTATTGACCGATTCCTTGCGGTCCGAATGGGCCGAACCCGCTCGTCTGGCTAAGATCGG
CCGCAGCGATCGCATCCATAGCCTCCGCGACCGGTTGTAGAACAGCGGGCAGTTCGGTTTCAGGCAGGTC
TTGCAACGTGACACCCTGTGAACGGCGGGAGATGCAATAGGTCAGGCTCTCGCTAAACTCCCCAATGTCA
AGCACTTCCGGAATCGGGAGCGCGGCCGATGCAAAGTGCCGATAAACATAACGATCTTTGTAGAAACCAT
CGGCGCAGCTATTTACCCGCAGGACATATCCACGCCCTCCTACATCGAAGCTGAAAGCACGAGATTCTTC
GCCCTCCGAGAGCTGCATCAGGTCGGAGACGCTGTCGAACTTTTCGATCAGAAACTTCTCGACAGACGTC
GCGGTGAGTTCAGGCTTTTTCATATCTCATTGCCCCCCGGATCTGCGAAAGCTCGAGAGAGATAGATTTG
TAGAGAGAGACTGGTGATTTCAGCGTGTCCTCTCCAAATGAAATGAACTTCCTTATATAGAGGAAGGGTC
TTGCGAAGGATAGTGGGATTGTGCGTCATCCCTTACGTCAGTGGAGATATCACATCAATCCACTTGCTTT
GAAGACGTGGTTGGAACGTCTTCTTTTTCCACGATGCTCCTCGTGGGTGGGGGTCCATCTTTGGGACCAC
TGTCGGCAGAGGCATCTTGAACGATAGCCTTTCCTTTATCGCAATGATGGCATTTGTAGGTGCCACCTTC
CTTTTCTACTGTCCTTTTGATGAAGTGACAGATAGCTGGGCAATGGAATCCGAGGAGGTTTCCCGATATT
ACCCTTTGTTGAAAAGTCTCAATAGCCCTTTGGTCTTCTGAGACTGTATCTTTGATATTCTTGGAGTAGA
CGAGAGTGTCGTGCTCCACCATGTTCACATCAATCCACTTGCTTTGAAGACGTGGTTGGAACGTCTTCTT
TTTCCACGATGCTCCTCGTGGGTGGGGGTCCATCTTTGGGACCACTGTCGGCAGAGGCATCTTGAACGAT
AGCCTTTCCTTTATCGCAATGATGGCATTTGTAGGTGCCACCTTCCTTTTCTACTGTCCTTTTGATGAAG
TGACAGATAGCTGGGCAATGGAATCCGAGGAGGTTTCCCGATATTACCCTTTGTTGAAAAGTCTCAATAG
CCCTTTGGTCTTCTGAGACTGTATCTTTGATATTCTTGGAGTAGACGAGAGTGTCGTGCTCCACCATGTT
GGCAAGCTGCTCTAGCCAATACGCAAACCGCCTCTCCCCGCGCGTTGGCCGATTCATTAATGCAGCTGGC
ACGACAGGTTTCCCGACTGGAAAGCGGGCAGTGAGCGCAACGCAATTAATGTGAGTTAGCTCACTCATTA
GGCACCCCAGGCTTTACACTTTATGCTTCCGGCTCGTATGTTGTGTGGAATTGTGAGCGGATAACAATTT
CACACAGGAAACAGCTATGACATGATTACGAATTCGAGCTCGGTACCCGGGGATCCTCTAGCTAGATTAA
TTAAGTTTGCAAGCAGCAGATTACGCGCAGAAAAAAAGGATCTCAAGGAGATCCTTTGGATCACAAAAAA
AAAGCCCGCTCATTAGGCGGGTTAAATTCCCGGGTACTGCAGCCGATTCATTAATGCAGGTTAACCTGGC
TTATCGAAATTAATACGACTCACTATAGGGAGACCGGCAGATCTGATCCCTACTCCAAAAATGCCAAAGA
TACAGTCTCAGAAGACCAAAGGGCTATTGAGACTTTTCAACAAAGGGTAATTTCGGGAAACCTCCTCGGA
TTCCATTGCCCAGCTATCTGTCACTTCATCGAAAGGACAGTGGAAAAGGAAGGTGGCTCCTACAAATGCC
ATCATTGCGATAAAGGAAAGGCTATCATTCAAGATGCCTCTGCCGACAGTGGTCCCAAAGATGGACCCCC
ACCCACGAGGAGCATCGTGGGAAAAGAAGACGCTCCAACCACGTCTTCAAAGCAAGTGGATTGATGTGAC
ATCTCCACTGACGTAAGGGATGACGCACAATCCCACCCCTACTCCAAAAATGTCAAAGATACTGTCTCAG
AAGACCAAAGGGCTAT
