>Addgene plasmid #84207 | Osa-pCAMBIA-1301-STTM397 | depositor partial sequence | sequence record 160765 | Backbone sequence
GATCTGAGGGTAAATTTCTAGTTTTTCTCCTTCATTTTCTTGGTTAGGACCCTTTTCTCTTTTTATTTTT
TTGAGCTTTGATCTTTCTTTAAACTGATCTATTTTTTAATTGATTGGTTATGGTGTAAATATTACATAGC
TTTAACTGATAATCTGATTACTTTATTTCGTGTGTCTATGATGATGATGATAGTTACAGAACCGACGACT
CGTCCGTCCTGTAGAAACCCCAACCCGTGAAATCAAAAAACTCGACGGCCTGTGGGCATTCAGTCTGGAT
CGCGAAAACTGTGGAATTGATCAGCGTTGGTGGGAAAGCGCGTTACAAGAAAGCCGGGCAATTGCTGTGC
CAGGCAGTTTTAACGATCAGTTCGCCGATGCAGATATTCGTAATTATGCGGGCAACGTCTGGTATCAGCG
CGAAGTCTTTATACCGAAAGGTTGGGCAGGCCAGCGTATCGTGCTGCGTTTCGATGCGGTCACTCATTAC
GGCAAAGTGTGGGTCAATAATCAGGAAGTGATGGAGCATCAGGGCGGCTATACGCCATTTGAAGCCGATG
TCACGCCGTATGTTATTGCCGGGAAAAGTGTACGTATCACCGTTTGTGTGAACAACGAACTGAACTGGCA
GACTATCCCGCCGGGAATGGTGATTACCGACGAAAACGGCAAGAAAAAGCAGTCTTACTTCCATGATTTC
TTTAACTATGCCGGAATCCATCGCAGCGTAATGCTCTACACCACGCCGAACACCTGGGTGGACGATATCA
CCGTGGTGACGCATGTCGCGCAAGACTGTAACCACGCGTCTGTTGACTGGCAGGTGGTGGCCAATGGTGA
TGTCAGCGTTGAACTGCGTGATGCGGATCAACAGGTGGTTGCAACTGGACAAGGCACTAGCGGGACTTTG
CAAGTGGTGAATCCGCACCTCTGGCAACCGGGTGAAGGTTATCTCTATGAACTCGAAGTCACAGCCAAAA
GCCAGACAGAGTCTGATATCTACCCGCTTCGCGTCGGCATCCGGTCAGTGGCAGTGAAGGGCCAACAGTT
CCTGATTAACCACAAACCGTTCTACTTTACTGGCTTTGGTCGTCATGAAGATGCGGACTTACGTGGCAAA
GGATTCGATAACGTGCTGATGGTGCACGACCACGCATTAATGGACTGGATTGGGGCCAACTCCTACCGTA
CCTCGCATTACCCTTACGCTGAAGAGATGCTCGACTGGGCAGATGAACATGGCATCGTGGTGATTGATGA
AACTGCTGCTGTCGGCTTTCAGCTGTCTTTAGGCATTGGTTTCGAAGCGGGCAACAAGCCGAAAGAACTG
TACAGCGAAGAGGCAGTCAACGGGGAAACTCAGCAAGCGCACTTACAGGCGATTAAAGAGCTGATAGCGC
GTGACAAAAACCACCCAAGCGTGGTGATGTGGAGTATTGCCAACGAACCGGATACCCGTCCGCAAGGTGC
ACGGGAATATTTCGCGCCACTGGCGGAAGCAACGCGTAAACTCGACCCGACGCGTCCGATCACCTGCGTC
AATGTAATGTTCTGCGACGCTCACACCGATACCATCAGCGATCTCTTTGATGTGCTGTGCCTGAACCGTT
ATTACGGATGGTATGTCCAAAGCGGCGATTTGGAAACGGCAGAGAAGGTACTGGAAAAAGAACTTCTGGC
CTGGCAGGAGAAACTGCATCAGCCGATTATCATCACCGAATACGGCGTGGATACGTTAGCCGGGCTGCAC
TCAATGTACACCGACATGTGGAGTGAAGAGTATCAGTGTGCATGGCTGGATATGTATCACCGCGTCTTTG
ATCGCGTCAGCGCCGTCGTCGGTGAACAGGTATGGAATTTCGCCGATTTTGCGACCTCGCAAGGCATATT
GCGCGTTGGCGGTAACAAGAAAGGGATCTTCACTCGCGACCGCAAACCGAAGTCGGCGGCTTTTCTGCTG
CAAAAACGCTGGACTGGCATGAACTTCGGTGAAAAACCGCAGCAGGGAGGCAAACAAGCTAGCCACCACC
ACCACCACCACGTGTGAATTACAGGTGACCAGCTCGAATTTCCCCGATCGTTCAAACATTTGGCAATAAA
GTTTCTTAAGATTGAATCCTGTTGCCGGTCTTGCGATGATTATCATATAATTTCTGTTGAATTACGTTAA
GCATGTAATAATTAACATGTAATGCATGACGTTATTTATGAGATGGGTTTTTATGATTAGAGTCCCGCAA
TTATACATTTAATACGCGATAGAAAACAAAATATAGCGCGCAAACTAGGATAAATTATCGCGCGCGGTGT
CATCTATGTTACTAGATCGGGAATTAAACTATCAGTGTTTGACAGGATATATTGGCGGGTAAACCTAAGA
GAAAAGAGCGTTTATTAGAATAACGGATATTTAAAAGGGCGTGAAAAGGTTTATCCGTTCGTCCATTTGT
ATGTGCATGCCAACCACAGGGTTCCCCTCGGGATCAAAGTACTTTGATCCAACCCCTCCGCTGCTATAGT
GCAGTCGGCTTCTGACGTTCAGTGCAGCCGTCTTCTGAAAACGACATGTCGCACAAGTCCTAAGTTACGC
GACAGGCTGCCGCCCTGCCCTTTTCCTGGCGTTTTCTTGTCGCGTGTTTTAGTCGCATAAAGTAGAATAC
TTGCGACTAGAACCGGAGACATTACGCCATGAACAAGAGCGCCGCCGCTGGCCTGCTGGGCTATGCCCGC
GTCAGCACCGACGACCAGGACTTGACCAACCAACGGGCCGAACTGCACGCGGCCGGCTGCACCAAGCTGT
TTTCCGAGAAGATCACCGGCACCAGGCGCGACCGCCCGGAGCTGGCCAGGATGCTTGACCACCTACGCCC
TGGCGACGTTGTGACAGTGACCAGGCTAGACCGCCTGGCCCGCAGCACCCGCGACCTACTGGACATTGCC
GAGCGCATCCAGGAGGCCGGCGCGGGCCTGCGTAGCCTGGCAGAGCCGTGGGCCGACACCACCACGCCGG
CCGGCCGCATGGTGTTGACCGTGTTCGCCGGCATTGCCGAGTTCGAGCGTTCCCTAATCATCGACCGCAC
CCGGAGCGGGCGCGAGGCCGCCAAGGCCCGAGGCGTGAAGTTTGGCCCCCGCCCTACCCTCACCCCGGCA
CAGATCGCGCACGCCCGCGAGCTGATCGACCAGGAAGGCCGCACCGTGAAAGAGGCGGCTGCACTGCTTG
GCGTGCATCGCTCGACCCTGTACCGCGCACTTGAGCGCAGCGAGGAAGTGACGCCCACCGAGGCCAGGCG
GCGCGGTGCCTTCCGTGAGGACGCATTGACCGAGGCCGACGCCCTGGCGGCCGCCGAGAATGAACGCCAA
GAGGAACAAGCATGAAACCGCACCAGGACGGCCAGGACGAACCGTTTTTCATTACCGAAGAGATCGAGGC
GGAGATGATCGCGGCCGGGTACGTGTTCGAGCCGCCCGCGCACGTCTCAACCGTGCGGCTGCATGAAATC
CTGGCCGGTTTGTCTGATGCCAAGCTGGCGGCCTGGCCGGCCAGCTTGGCCGCTGAAGAAACCGAGCGCC
GCCGTCTAAAAAGGTGATGTGTATTTGAGTAAAACAGCTTGCGTCATGCGGTCGCTGCGTATATGATGCG
ATGAGTAAATAAACAAATACGCAAGGGGAACGCATGAAGGTTATCGCTGTACTTAACCAGAAAGGCGGGT
CAGGCAAGACGACCATCGCAACCCATCTAGCCCGCGCCCTGCAACTCGCCGGGGCCGATGTTCTGTTAGT
CGATTCCGATCCCCAGGGCAGTGCCCGCGATTGGGCGGCCGTGCGGGAAGATCAACCGCTAACCGTTGTC
GGCATCGACCGCCCGACGATTGACCGCGACGTGAAGGCCATCGGCCGGCGCGACTTCGTAGTGATCGACG
GAGCGCCCCAGGCGGCGGACTTGGCTGTGTCCGCGATCAAGGCAGCCGACTTCGTGCTGATTCCGGTGCA
GCCAAGCCCTTACGACATATGGGCCACCGCCGACCTGGTGGAGCTGGTTAAGCAGCGCATTGAGGTCACG
GATGGAAGGCTACAAGCGGCCTTTGTCGTGTCGCGGGCGATCAAAGGCACGCGCATCGGCGGTGAGGTTG
CCGAGGCGCTGGCCGGGTACGAGCTGCCCATTCTTGAGTCCCGTATCACGCAGCGCGTGAGCTACCCAGG
CACTGCCGCCGCCGGCACAACCGTTCTTGAATCAGAACCCGAGGGCGACGCTGCCCGCGAGGTCCAGGCG
CTGGCCGCTGAAATTAAATCAAAACTCATTTGAGTTAATGAGGTAAAGAGAAAATGAGCAAAAGCACAAA
CACGCTAAGTGCCGGCCGTCCGAGCGCACGCAGCAGCAAGGCTGCAACGTTGGCCAGCCTGGCAGACACG
CCAGCCATGAAGCGGGTCAACTTTCAGTTGCCGGCGGAGGATCACACCAAGCTGAAGATGTACGCGGTAC
GCCAAGGCAAGACCATTACCGAGCTGCTATCTGAATACATCGCGCAGCTACCAGAGTAAATGAGCAAATG
AATAAATGAGTAGATGAATTTTAGCGGCTAAAGGAGGCGGCATGGAAAATCAAGAACAACCAGGCACCGA
CGCCGTGGAATGCCCCATGTGTGGAGGAACGGGCGGTTGGCCAGGCGTAAGCGGCTGGGTTGTCTGCCGG
CCCTGCAATGGCACTGGAACCCCCAAGCCCGAGGAATCGGCGTGAGCGGTCGCAAACCATCCGGCCCGGT
ACAAATCGGCGCGGCGCTGGGTGATGACCTGGTGGAGAAGTTGAAGGCCGCGCAGGCCGCCCAGCGGCAA
CGCATCGAGGCAGAAGCACGCCCCGGTGAATCGTGGCAAGCGGCCGCTGATCGAATCCGCAAAGAATCCC
GGCAACCGCCGGCAGCCGGTGCGCCGTCGATTAGGAAGCCGCCCAAGGGCGACGAGCAACCAGATTTTTT
CGTTCCGATGCTCTATGACGTGGGCACCCGCGATAGTCGCAGCATCATGGACGTGGCCGTTTTCCGTCTG
TCGAAGCGTGACCGACGAGCTGGCGAGGTGATCCGCTACGAGCTTCCAGACGGGCACGTAGAGGTTTCCG
CAGGGCCGGCCGGCATGGCCAGTGTGTGGGATTACGACCTGGTACTGATGGCGGTTTCCCATCTAACCGA
ATCCATGAACCGATACCGGGAAGGGAAGGGAGACAAGCCCGGCCGCGTGTTCCGTCCACACGTTGCGGAC
GTACTCAAGTTCTGCCGGCGAGCCGATGGCGGAAAGCAGAAAGACGACCTGGTAGAAACCTGCATTCGGT
TAAACACCACGCACGTTGCCATGCAGCGTACGAAGAAGGCCAAGAACGGCCGCCTGGTGACGGTATCCGA
GGGTGAAGCCTTGATTAGCCGCTACAAGATCGTAAAGAGCGAAACCGGGCGGCCGGAGTACATCGAGATC
GAGCTAGCTGATTGGATGTACCGCGAGATCACAGAAGGCAAGAACCCGGACGTGCTGACGGTTCACCCCG
ATTACTTTTTGATCGATCCCGGCATCGGCCGTTTTCTCTACCGCCTGGCACGCCGCGCCGCAGGCAAGGC
AGAAGCCAGATGGTTGTTCAAGACGATCTACGAACGCAGTGGCAGCGCCGGAGAGTTCAAGAAGTTCTGT
TTCACCGTGCGCAAGCTGATCGGGTCAAATGACCTGCCGGAGTACGATTTGAAGGAGGAGGCGGGGCAGG
CTGGCCCGATCCTAGTCATGCGCTACCGCAACCTGATCGAGGGCGAAGCATCCGCCGGTTCCTAATGTAC
GGAGCAGATGCTAGGGCAAATTGCCCTAGCAGGGGAAAAAGGTCGAAAAGGTCTCTTTCCTGTGGATAGC
ACGTACATTGGGAACCCAAAGCCGTACATTGGGAACCGGAACCCGTACATTGGGAACCCAAAGCCGTACA
TTGGGAACCGGTCACACATGTAAGTGACTGATATAAAAGAGAAAAAAGGCGATTTTTCCGCCTAAAACTC
TTTAAAACTTATTAAAACTCTTAAAACCCGCCTGGCCTGTGCATAACTGTCTGGCCAGCGCACAGCCGAA
GAGCTGCAAAAAGCGCCTACCCTTCGGTCGCTGCGCTCCCTACGCCCCGCCGCTTCGCGTCGGCCTATCG
CGGCCGCTGGCCGCTCAAAAATGGCTGGCCTACGGCCAGGCAATCTACCAGGGCGCGGACAAGCCGCGCC
GTCGCCACTCGACCGCCGGCGCCCACATCAAGGCACCCTGCCTCGCGCGTTTCGGTGATGACGGTGAAAA
CCTCTGACACATGCAGCTCCCGGAGACGGTCACAGCTTGTCTGTAAGCGGATGCCGGGAGCAGACAAGCC
CGTCAGGGCGCGTCAGCGGGTGTTGGCGGGTGTCGGGGCGCAGCCATGACCCAGTCACGTAGCGATAGCG
GAGTGTATACTGGCTTAACTATGCGGCATCAGAGCAGATTGTACTGAGAGTGCACCATATGCGGTGTGAA
ATACCGCACAGATGCGTAAGGAGAAAATACCGCATCAGGCGCTCTTCCGCTTCCTCGCTCACTGACTCGC
TGCGCTCGGTCGTTCGGCTGCGGCGAGCGGTATCAGCTCACTCAAAGGCGGTAATACGGTTATCCACAGA
ATCAGGGGATAACGCAGGAAAGAACATGTGAGCAAAAGGCCAGCAAAAGGCCAGGAACCGTAAAAAGGCC
GCGTTGCTGGCGTTTTTCCATAGGCTCCGCCCCCCTGACGAGCATCACAAAAATCGACGCTCAAGTCAGA
GGTGGCGAAACCCGACAGGACTATAAAGATACCAGGCGTTTCCCCCTGGAAGCTCCCTCGTGCGCTCTCC
TGTTCCGACCCTGCCGCTTACCGGATACCTGTCCGCCTTTCTCCCTTCGGGAAGCGTGGCGCTTTCTCAT
AGCTCACGCTGTAGGTATCTCAGTTCGGTGTAGGTCGTTCGCTCCAAGCTGGGCTGTGTGCACGAACCCC
CCGTTCAGCCCGACCGCTGCGCCTTATCCGGTAACTATCGTCTTGAGTCCAACCCGGTAAGACACGACTT
ATCGCCACTGGCAGCAGCCACTGGTAACAGGATTAGCAGAGCGAGGTATGTAGGCGGTGCTACAGAGTTC
TTGAAGTGGTGGCCTAACTACGGCTACACTAGAAGGACAGTATTTGGTATCTGCGCTCTGCTGAAGCCAG
TTACCTTCGGAAAAAGAGTTGGTAGCTCTTGATCCGGCAAACAAACCACCGCTGGTAGCGGTGGTTTTTT
TGTTTGCAAGCAGCAGATTACGCGCAGAAAAAAAGGATCTCAAGAAGATCCTTTGATCTTTTCTACGGGG
TCTGACGCTCAGTGGAACGAAAACTCACGTTAAGGGATTTTGGTCATGCATTCTAGGTACTAAAACAATT
CATCCAGTAAAATATAATATTTTATTTTCTCCCAATCAGGCTTGATCCCCAGTAAGTCAAAAAATAGCTC
GACATACTGTTCTTCCCCGATATCCTCCCTGATCGACCGGACGCAGAAGGCAATGTCATACCACTTGTCC
GCCCTGCCGCTTCTCCCAAGATCAATAAAGCCACTTACTTTGCCATCTTTCACAAAGATGTTGCTGTCTC
CCAGGTCGCCGTGGGAAAAGACAAGTTCCTCTTCGGGCTTTTCCGTCTTTAAAAAATCATACAGCTCGCG
CGGATCTTTAAATGGAGTGTCTTCTTCCCAGTTTTCGCAATCCACATCGGCCAGATCGTTATTCAGTAAG
TAATCCAATTCGGCTAAGCGGCTGTCTAAGCTATTCGTATAGGGACAATCCGATATGTCGATGGAGTGAA
AGAGCCTGATGCACTCCGCATACAGCTCGATAATCTTTTCAGGGCTTTGTTCATCTTCATACTCTTCCGA
GCAAAGGACGCCATCGGCCTCACTCATGAGCAGATTGCTCCAGCCATCATGCCGTTCAAAGTGCAGGACC
TTTGGAACAGGCAGCTTTCCTTCCAGCCATAGCATCATGTCCTTTTCCCGTTCCACATCATAGGTGGTCC
CTTTATACCGGCTGTCCGTCATTTTTAAATATAGGTTTTCATTTTCTCCCACCAGCTTATATACCTTAGC
AGGAGACATTCCTTCCGTATCTTTTACGCAGCGGTATTTTTCGATCAGTTTTTTCAATTCCGGTGATATT
CTCATTTTAGCCATTTATTATTTCCTTCCTCTTTTCTACAGTATTTAAAGATACCCCAAGAAGCTAATTA
TAACAAGACGAACTCCAATTCACTGTTCCTTGCATTCTAAAACCTTAAATACCAGAAAACAGCTTTTTCA
AAGTTGTTTTCAAAGTTGGCGTATAACATAGTATCGACGGAGCCGATTTTGAAACCGCGGTGATCACAGG
CAGCAACGCTCTGTCATCGTTACAATCAACATGCTACCCTCCGCGAGATCATCCGTGTTTCAAACCCGGC
AGCTTAGTTGCCGTTCTTCCGAATAGCATCGGTAACATGAGCAAAGTCTGCCGCCTTACAACGGCTCTCC
CGCTGACGCCGTCCCGGACTGATGGGCTGCCTGTATCGAGTGGTGATTTTGTGCCGAGCTGCCGGTCGGG
GAGCTGTTGGCTGGCTGGTGGCAGGATATATTGTGGTGTAAACAAATTGACGCTTAGACAACTTAATAAC
ACATTGCGGACGTTTTTAATGTACTGAATTAACGCCGAATTAATTCGGGGGATCTGGATTTTAGTACTGG
ATTTTGGTTTTAGGAATTAGAAATTTTATTGATAGAAGTATTTTACAAATACAAATACATACTAAGGGTT
TCTTATATGCTCAACACATGAGCGAAACCCTATAGGAACCCTAATTCCCTTATCTGGGAACTACTCACAC
ATTATTATGGAGAAACTCGAGCTTGTCGATCGACAGATCCGGTCGGCATCTACTCTATTTCTTTGCCCTC
GGACGAGTGCTGGGGCGTCGGTTTCCACTATCGGCGAGTACTTCTACACAGCCATCGGTCCAGACGGCCG
CGCTTCTGCGGGCGATTTGTGTACGCCCGACAGTCCCGGCTCCGGATCGGACGATTGCGTCGCATCGACC
CTGCGCCCAAGCTGCATCATCGAAATTGCCGTCAACCAAGCTCTGATAGAGTTGGTCAAGACCAATGCGG
AGCATATACGCCCGGAGTCGTGGCGATCCTGCAAGCTCCGGATGCCTCCGCTCGAAGTAGCGCGTCTGCT
GCTCCATACAAGCCAACCACGGCCTCCAGAAGAAGATGTTGGCGACCTCGTATTGGGAATCCCCGAACAT
CGCCTCGCTCCAGTCAATGACCGCTGTTATGCGGCCATTGTCCGTCAGGACATTGTTGGAGCCGAAATCC
GCGTGCACGAGGTGCCGGACTTCGGGGCAGTCCTCGGCCCAAAGCATCAGCTCATCGAGAGCCTGCGCGA
CGGACGCACTGACGGTGTCGTCCATCACAGTTTGCCAGTGATACACATGGGGATCAGCAATCGCGCATAT
GAAATCACGCCATGTAGTGTATTGACCGATTCCTTGCGGTCCGAATGGGCCGAACCCGCTCGTCTGGCTA
AGATCGGCCGCAGCGATCGCATCCATAGCCTCCGCGACCGGTTGTAGAACAGCGGGCAGTTCGGTTTCAG
GCAGGTCTTGCAACGTGACACCCTGTGCACGGCGGGAGATGCAATAGGTCAGGCTCTCGCTAAACTCCCC
AATGTCAAGCACTTCCGGAATCGGGAGCGCGGCCGATGCAAAGTGCCGATAAACATAACGATCTTTGTAG
AAACCATCGGCGCAGCTATTTACCCGCAGGACATATCCACGCCCTCCTACATCGAAGCTGAAAGCACGAG
ATTCTTCGCCCTCCGAGAGCTGCATCAGGTCGGAGACGCTGTCGAACTTTTCGATCAGAAACTTCTCGAC
AGACGTCGCGGTGAGTTCAGGCTTTTTCATATCTCATTGCCCCCCGGGATCTGCGAAAGCTCGAGAGAGA
TAGATTTGTAGAGAGAGACTGGTGATTTCAGCGTGTCCTCTCCAAATGAAATGAACTTCCTTATATAGAG
GAAGGTCTTGCGAAGGATAGTGGGATTGTGCGTCATCCCTTACGTCAGTGGAGATATCACATCAATCCAC
TTGCTTTGAAGACGTGGTTGGAACGTCTTCTTTTTCCACGATGCTCCTCGTGGGTGGGGGTCCATCTTTG
GGACCACTGTCGGCAGAGGCATCTTGAACGATAGCCTTTCCTTTATCGCAATGATGGCATTTGTAGGTGC
CACCTTCCTTTTCTACTGTCCTTTTGATGAAGTGACAGATAGCTGGGCAATGGAATCCGAGGAGGTTTCC
CGATATTACCCTTTGTTGAAAAGTCTCAATAGCCCTTTGGTCTTCTGAGACTGTATCTTTGATATTCTTG
GAGTAGACGAGAGTGTCGTGCTCCACCATGTTATCACATCAATCCACTTGCTTTGAAGACGTGGTTGGAA
CGTCTTCTTTTTCCACGATGCTCCTCGTGGGTGGGGGTCCATCTTTGGGACCACTGTCGGCAGAGGCATC
TTGAACGATAGCCTTTCCTTTATCGCAATGATGGCATTTGTAGGTGCCACCTTCCTTTTCTACTGTCCTT
TTGATGAAGTGACAGATAGCTGGGCAATGGAATCCGAGGAGGTTTCCCGATATTACCCTTTGTTGAAAAG
TCTCAATAGCCCTTTGGTCTTCTGAGACTGTATCTTTGATATTCTTGGAGTAGACGAGAGTGTCGTGCTC
CACCATGTTGGCAAGCTGCTCTAGCCAATACGCAAACCGCCTCTCCCCGCGCGTTGGCCGATTCATTAAT
GCAGCTGGCACGACAGGTTTCCCGACTGGAAAGCGGGCAGTGAGCGCAACGCAATTAATGTGAGTTAGCT
CACTCATTAGGCACCCCAGGCTTTACACTTTATGCTTCCGGCTCGTATGTTGTGTGGAATTGTGAGCGGA
TAACAATTTCACACAGGAAACAGCTATGACCATGATTACGAATTCGAGCTCGGTACCCGGGGATCCTCTA
GAGTCGACCTGCAGGCATGCAAGCTTGGCACTGGCCGTCGTTTTACAACGTCGTGACTGGGAAAACCCTG
GCGTTACCCAACTTAATCGCCTTGCAGCACATCCCCCTTTCGCCAGCTGGCGTAATAGCGAAGAGGCCCG
CACCGATCGCCCTTCCCAACAGTTGCGCAGCCTGAATGGCGAATGCTAGAGCAGCTTGAGCTTGGATCAG
ATTGTCGTTTCCCGCCTTCAGTTTAGCTTCATGGAGTCAAAGATTCAAATAGAGGACCTAACAGAACTCG
CCGTAAAGACTGGCGAACAGTTCATACAGAGTCTCTTACGACTCAATGACAAGAAGAAAATCTTCGTCAA
CATGGTGGAGCACGACACACTTGTCTACTCCAAAAATATCAAAGATACAGTCTCAGAAGACCAAAGGGCA
ATTGAGACTTTTCAACAAAGGGTAATATCCGGAAACCTCCTCGGATTCCATTGCCCAGCTATCTGTCACT
TTATTGTGAAGATAGTGGAAAAGGAAGGTGGCTCCTACAAATGCCATCATTGCGATAAAGGAAAGGCCAT
CGTTGAAGATGCCTCTGCCGACAGTGGTCCCAAAGATGGACCCCCACCCACGAGGAGCATCGTGGAAAAA
GAAGACGTTCCAACCACGTCTTCAAAGCAAGTGGATTGATGTGATATCTCCACTGACGTAAGGGATGACG
CACAATCCCACTATCCTTCGCAAGACCCTTCCTCTATATAAGGAAGTTCATTTCATTTGGAGAGAACACG
GGGGACTCTTGACCATGGTA
